Addgene plasmid #128034: pcDNA3.1-HA
Purpose: (Empty Backbone) Mammalian expression vector with N terminal HA tag
Depositing lab: Oskar Laur. Depositing organization: Emory University.
Backbone
  Vector backbone: pcdna3.1
  Vector type: Mammalian Expression
  Tag / fusion protein: HA (N terminal on backbone)
Growth in bacteria
  Bacterial resistance: Ampicillin, 100 μg/mL
  Growth temperature: 37°C
  Growth strain: DH5alpha
  Copy number: High Copy
Gene/Insert
  Gene/Insert name: None
  Tag / fusion protein: HA (N terminal on backbone)
Terms and licenses: Academic/Nonprofit Terms; Industry Terms: Not Available to Industry
How to cite: pcDNA3.1-HA was a gift from Oskar Laur (Addgene plasmid # 128034 ; http://n2t.net/addgene:128034 ; RRID:Addgene_128034)
