[The description below was written by a language model from this plasmid's Addgene catalogue record and pLannotate feature annotations shown in this document.]
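Description:
pcDNA3.1-HA is an empty mammalian expression backbone derived from pcDNA3.1 that supplies an N-terminal HA epitope tag for genes cloned into it. No insert is present. The 5,451 nt plasmid is propagated in E. coli as a high-copy vector through a ColE1/pUC-type origin and is selected with ampicillin via the β-lactamase gene and its own promoter. An f1 phage origin is also present, which in principle allows production of single-stranded DNA.

The expression cassette consists of the human cytomegalovirus immediate-early enhancer and promoter, followed by a T7 promoter that can be used for in vitro transcription or as a sequencing primer site. Next comes the HA coding segment, a cloning region, and the bovine growth hormone polyadenylation signal. The annotation tool labels the tag as a 27 nt fragment of a 3xHA feature, which corresponds to a single HA epitope and agrees with the catalogue description. An open reading frame inserted in frame downstream of the tag is therefore expressed as an HA-tagged fusion that can be detected or immunoprecipitated with anti-HA antibodies. The restriction sites available for cloning are not listed in the record.

A second cassette places the neomycin phosphotransferase gene under the SV40 enhancer/early promoter with an SV40 polyadenylation signal, which permits G418 selection of stably transfected mammalian cells. Several short annotations are partial matches typical of automated annotation of this backbone rather than functional elements: the truncated HIV-1 LTR, the ble, lacI and bom fragments, and the lac promoter/operator remnants.
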