Features (pLannotate 1.2.2; 20 found; start..end, strand, type, name):
    798..902     -  promoter       AmpR promoter: bla
    961..1013    -  misc_feature   bom (fragment): basis of mobility region from pBR322
   1168..1547    +  enhancer       CMV enhancer: human cytomegalovirus immediate early enhancer
   1548..1751    +  promoter       CMV promoter: human cytomegalovirus (CMV) immediate early promoter
   1747..1780    +  LTR            5' LTR (truncated) (fragment): truncated 5' long terminal repeat (LTR) from HIV-1
   1796..1814    +  promoter       T7 promoter: promoter for bacteriophage T7 RNA polymerase
   1843..1869    +  CDS            3xHA (fragment): three tandem HA epitope tags
   1981..2205    +  polyA_signal   bGH poly(A) signal: bovine growth hormone polyadenylation signal
   2209..2230    +  promoter       SV40 promoter (fragment): SV40 enhancer and early promoter
   2251..2679    +  rep_origin     f1 ori (sequence partly withheld): f1 bacteriophage origin of replication; arrow indicates direction of (+) strand synthesis
   2693..3022    +  promoter       SV40 promoter: SV40 enhancer and early promoter
   3089..3880    +  CDS            neo: KKA2_KLEPN - Also known as kan, nptII. Experimental evidence at protein level: Swiss-Prot protein existence level 1. Resistance to kanamycin, neomycin, paromomycin, ribostamycin, butirosin and gentamicin B. From Klebsiella pneumoniae.
   3904..4062    +  CDS            ble (fragment): BLE_KLEPN - Experimental evidence at protein level: Swiss-Prot protein existence level 1. Binding protein with a strong affinity to the bleomycin family of antibiotics. Binds to CL990; an antimitotic-antibiotic compound. From Klebsiella pneumoniae.
   4057..4178    +  polyA_signal   SV40 poly(A) signal: SV40 polyadenylation signal
   4251..4267    -  protein_bind   lac operator: The lac repressor binds to the lac operator to inhibit transcription in E. coli. This inhibition can be relieved by adding lactose or isopropyl-β-D-thiogalactopyranoside (IPTG). lac repressor encoded by lacI
   4275..4305    -  promoter       lac promoter: promoter for the E. coli lac operon
   4320..4341    -  protein_bind   CAP binding site: CAP binding activates transcription in the presence of cAMP. E. coli catabolite activator protein
   4354..4446    -  CDS            lacI (fragment): lac repressor; lacI; The lac repressor binds to the lac operator to inhibit transcription in E. coli. This inhibition can be relieved by adding lactose or isopropyl-β-D-thiogalactopyranoside (IPTG).
   4629..5217    -  rep_origin     ori: high-copy-number ColE1/pMB1/pBR322/pUC origin of replication
   5388..797     -  CDS            AmpR (across the origin): β-lactamase; bla; confers resistance to ampicillin, carbenicillin, and related antibiotics
>Addgene plasmid #128034 | pcDNA3.1-HA | addgene full sequence | sequence record 422971 | Addgene NGS Result
GCCTGACTCCCCGTCGTGTAGATAACTACGATACGGGAGGGCTTACCATCTGGCCCCAGTGCTGCAATGA
TACCGCGAGACCCACGCTCACCGGCTCCAGATTTATCAGCAATAAACCAGCCAGCCGGAAGGGCCGAGCG
CAGAAGTGGTCCTGCAACTTTATCCGCCTCCATCCAGTCTATTAATTGTTGCCGGGAAGCTAGAGTAAGT
AGTTCGCCAGTTAATAGTTTGCGCAACGTTGTTGCCATTGCTACAGGCATCGTGGTGTCACGCTCGTCGT
TTGGTATGGCTTCATTCAGCTCCGGTTCCCAACGATCAAGGCGAGTTACATGATCCCCCATGTTGTGCAA
AAAAGCGGTTAGCTCCTTCGGTCCTCCGATCGTTGTCAGAAGTAAGTTGGCCGCAGTGTTATCACTCATG
GTTATGGCAGCACTGCATAATTCTCTTACTGTCATGCCATCCGTAAGATGCTTTTCTGTGACTGGTGAGT
ACTCAACCAAGTCATTCTGAGAATAGTGTATGCGGCGACCGAGTTGCTCTTGCCCGGCGTCAATACGGGA
TAATACCGCGCCACATAGCAGAACTTTAAAAGTGCTCATCATTGGAAAACGTTCTTCGGGGCGAAAACTC
TCAAGGATCTTACCGCTGTTGAGATCCAGTTCGATGTAACCCACTCGTGCACCCAACTGATCTTCAGCAT
CTTTTACTTTCACCAGCGTTTCTGGGTGAGCAAAAACAGGAAGGCAAAATGCCGCAAAAAAGGGAATAAG
GGCGACACGGAAATGTTGAATACTCATACTCTTCCTTTTTCAATATTATTGAAGCATTTATCAGGGTTAT
TGTCTCATGAGCGGATACATATTTGAATGTATTTAGAAAAATAAACAAATAGGGGTTCCGCGCACATTTC
CCCGAAAAGTGCCACCTGACGTCGACGGATCGGGAGATCTCCCGATCCCCTATGGTGCACTCTCAGTACA
ATCTGCTCTGATGCCGCATAGTTAAGCCAGTATCTGCTCCCTGCTTGTGTGTTGGAGGTCGCTGAGTAGT
GCGCGAGCAAAATTTAAGCTACAACAAGGCAAGGCTTGACCGACAATTGCATGAAGAATCTGCTTAGGGT
TAGGCGTTTTGCGCTGCTTCGCGATGTACGGGCCAGATATACGCGTTGACATTGATTATTGACTAGTTAT
TAATAGTAATCAATTACGGGGTCATTAGTTCATAGCCCATATATGGAGTTCCGCGTTACATAACTTACGG
TAAATGGCCCGCCTGGCTGACCGCCCAACGACCCCCGCCCATTGACGTCAATAATGACGTATGTTCCCAT
AGTAACGCCAATAGGGACTTTCCATTGACGTCAATGGGTGGAGTATTTACGGTAAACTGCCCACTTGGCA
GTACATCAAGTGTATCATATGCCAAGTACGCCCCCTATTGACGTCAATGACGGTAAATGGCCCGCCTGGC
ATTATGCCCAGTACATGACCTTATGGGACTTTCCTACTTGGCAGTACATCTACGTATTAGTCATCGCTAT
TACCATGGTGATGCGGTTTTGGCAGTACATCAATGGGCGTGGATAGCGGTTTGACTCACGGGGATTTCCA
AGTCTCCACCCCATTGACGTCAATGGGAGTTTGTTTTGGCACCAAAATCAACGGGACTTTCCAAAATGTC
GTAACAACTCCGCCCCATTGACGCAAATGGGCGGTAGGCGTGTACGGTGGGAGGTCTATATAAGCAGAGC
TCTCTGGCTAACTAGAGAACCCACTGCTTACTGGCTTATCGAAATTAATACGACTCACTATAGGGAGACC
CAAGCTGGCTAGCGCCATGGTTTACCCATACGATGTTCCAGATTACGCTGGTACCGAGCTCGGATCCACT
AGTCCAGTGTGGTGGAATTCTGCAGATATCCAGCACAGTGGCGGCCGCTCGAGTCTAGAGGGCCCGTTTA
AACCCGCTGATCAGCCTCGACTGTGCCTTCTAGTTGCCAGCCATCTGTTGTTTGCCCCTCCCCCGTGCCT
TCCTTGACCCTGGAAGGTGCCACTCCCACTGTCCTTTCCTAATAAAATGAGGAAATTGCATCGCATTGTC
TGAGTAGGTGTCATTCTATTCTGGGGGGTGGGGTGGGGCAGGACAGCAAGGGGGAGGATTGGGAAGACAA
TAGCAGGCATGCTGGGGATGCGGTGGGCTCTATGGCTTCTGAGGCGGAAAGAACCAGCTGGGGCTCTAGG
GGGTATCCCC
[124 nt withheld, positions 2251-2374]
C
[91 nt withheld, positions 2376-2466]
A
[49 nt withheld, positions 2468-2516]
CCTTTGACGTTGGAGTCCACGTTCTTT
[37 nt withheld, positions 2544-2580]
ACCCTATCTCGGTCTATTCTTTTGATTTATAAGGGATTTTGCCGATTTCGGCCTATTGGTTAAAAAATGA
GCTGATTTAACAAAAATTTAACGCGAATTAATTCTGTGGAATGTGTGTCAGTTAGGGTGTGGAAAGTCCC
CAGGCTCCCCAGCAGGCAGAAGTATGCAAAGCATGCATCTCAATTAGTCAGCAACCAGGTGTGGAAAGTC
CCCAGGCTCCCCAGCAGGCAGAAGTATGCAAAGCATGCATCTCAATTAGTCAGCAACCATAGTCCCGCCC
CTAACTCCGCCCATCCCGCCCCTAACTCCGCCCAGTTCCGCCCATTCTCCGCCCCATGGCTGACTAATTT
TTTTTATTTATGCAGAGGCCGAGGCCGCCTCTGCCTCTGAGCTATTCCAGAAGTAGTGAGGAGGCTTTTT
TGGAGGCCTAGGCTTTTGCAAAAAGCTCCCGGGAGCTTGTATATCCATTTTCGGATCTGATCAAGAGACA
GGATGAGGATCGTTTCGCATGATTGAACAAGATGGATTGCACGCAGGTTCTCCGGCCGCTTGGGTGGAGA
GGCTATTCGGCTATGACTGGGCACAACAGACAATCGGCTGCTCTGATGCCGCCGTGTTCCGGCTGTCAGC
GCAGGGGCGCCCGGTTCTTTTTGTCAAGACCGACCTGTCCGGTGCCCTGAATGAACTGCAGGACGAGGCA
GCGCGGCTATCGTGGCTGGCCACGACGGGCGTTCCTTGCGCAGCTGTGCTCGACGTTGTCACTGAAGCGG
GAAGGGACTGGCTGCTATTGGGCGAAGTGCCGGGGCAGGATCTCCTGTCATCTCACCTTGCTCCTGCCGA
GAAAGTATCCATCATGGCTGATGCAATGCGGCGGCTGCATACGCTTGATCCGGCTACCTGCCCATTCGAC
CACCAAGCGAAACATCGCATCGAGCGAGCACGTACTCGGATGGAAGCCGGTCTTGTCGATCAGGATGATC
TGGACGAAGAGCATCAGGGGCTCGCGCCAGCCGAACTGTTCGCCAGGCTCAAGGCGCGCATGCCCGACGG
CGAGGATCTCGTCGTGACCCATGGCGATGCCTGCTTGCCGAATATCATGGTGGAAAATGGCCGCTTTTCT
GGATTCATCGACTGTGGCCGGCTGGGTGTGGCGGACCGCTATCAGGACATAGCGTTGGCTACCCGTGATA
TTGCTGAAGAGCTTGGCGGCGAATGGGCTGACCGCTTCCTCGTGCTTTACGGTATCGCCGCTCCCGATTC
GCAGCGCATCGCCTTCTATCGCCTTCTTGACGAGTTCTTCTGAGCGGGACTCTGGGGTTCGAAATGACCG
ACCAAGCGACGCCCAACCTGCCATCACGAGATTTCGATTCCACCGCCGCCTTCTATGAAAGGTTGGGCTT
CGGAATCGTTTTCCGGGACGCCGGCTGGATGATCCTCCAGCGCGGGGATCTCATGCTGGAGTTCTTCGCC
CACCCCAACTTGTTTATTGCAGCTTATAATGGTTACAAATAAAGCAATAGCATCACAAATTTCACAAATA
AAGCATTTTTTTCACTGCATTCTAGTTGTGGTTTGTCCAAACTCATCAATGTATCTTATCATGTCTGTAT
ACCGTCGACCTCTAGCTAGAGCTTGGCGTAATCATGGTCATAGCTGTTTCCTGTGTGAAATTGTTATCCG
CTCACAATTCCACACAACATACGAGCCGGAAGCATAAAGTGTAAAGCCTGGGGTGCCTAATGAGTGAGCT
AACTCACATTAATTGCGTTGCGCTCACTGCCCGCTTTCCAGTCGGGAAACCTGTCGTGCCAGCTGCATTA
ATGAATCGGCCAACGCGCGGGGAGAGGCGGTTTGCGTATTGGGCGCTCTTCCGCTTCCTCGCTCACTGAC
TCGCTGCGCTCGGTCGTTCGGCTGCGGCGAGCGGTATCAGCTCACTCAAAGGCGGTAATACGGTTATCCA
CAGAATCAGGGGATAACGCAGGAAAGAACATGTGAGCAAAAGGCCAGCAAAAGGCCAGGAACCGTAAAAA
GGCCGCGTTGCTGGCGTTTTTCCATAGGCTCCGCCCCCCTGACGAGCATCACAAAAATCGACGCTCAAGT
CAGAGGTGGCGAAACCCGACAGGACTATAAAGATACCAGGCGTTTCCCCCTGGAAGCTCCCTCGTGCGCT
CTCCTGTTCCGACCCTGCCGCTTACCGGATACCTGTCCGCCTTTCTCCCTTCGGGAAGCGTGGCGCTTTC
TCATAGCTCACGCTGTAGGTATCTCAGTTCGGTGTAGGTCGTTCGCTCCAAGCTGGGCTGTGTGCACGAA
CCCCCCGTTCAGCCCGACCGCTGCGCCTTATCCGGTAACTATCGTCTTGAGTCCAACCCGGTAAGACACG
ACTTATCGCCACTGGCAGCAGCCACTGGTAACAGGATTAGCAGAGCGAGGTATGTAGGCGGTGCTACAGA
GTTCTTGAAGTGGTGGCCTAACTACGGCTACACTAGAAGAACAGTATTTGGTATCTGCGCTCTGCTGAAG
CCAGTTACCTTCGGAAAAAGAGTTGGTAGCTCTTGATCCGGCAAACAAACCACCGCTGGTAGCGGTGGTT
TTTTTGTTTGCAAGCAGCAGATTACGCGCAGAAAAAAAGGATCTCAAGAAGATCCTTTGATCTTTTCTAC
GGGGTCTGACGCTCAGTGGAACGAAAACTCACGTTAAGGGATTTTGGTCATGAGATTATCAAAAAGGATC
TTCACCTAGATCCTTTTAAATTAAAAATGAAGTTTTAAATCAATCTAAAGTATATATGAGTAAACTTGGT
CTGACAGTTACCAATGCTTAATCAGTGAGGCACCTATCTCAGCGATCTGTCTATTTCGTTCATCCATAGT
T
